>Addgene plasmid #113888 | pHR-CMV-TetO2_3C-Avi-His6__IRES-EmGFP | addgene full sequence | sequence record 220172 | Addgene NGS Result
CTAGAATTAATTCCGTGTATTCTATAGTGTCACCTAAATCGTATGTGTATGATACATAAGGTTATGTATT
AATTGTAGCCGCGTTCTAACGACAATATGTACAAGCCTAATTGTGTAGCATCTGGCTTACTGAAGCAGAC
CCTATCATCTCTCTCGTAAACTGCCGTCAGAGTCGGTTTGGTTGGACGAACCTTCTGAGTTTCTGGTAAC
GCCGTCCCGCACCCGGAAATGGTCAGCGAACCAATCAGCAGGGTCATCGCTAGCCAGATCCTCTACGCCG
GACGCATCGTGGCCGGCATCACCGGCGCCACAGGTGCGGTTGCTGGCGCCTATATCGCCGACATCACCGA
TGGGGAAGATCGGGCTCGCCACTTCGGGCTCATGAGCGCTTGTTTCGGCGTGGGTATGGTGGCAGGCCCC
GTGGCCGGGGGACTGTTGGGCGCCATCTCCTTGCATGCACCATTCCTTGCGGCGGCGGTGCTCAACGGCC
TCAACCTACTACTGGGCTGCTTCCTAATGCAGGAGTCGCATAAGGGAGAGCGTCGAATGGTGCACTCTCA
GTACAATCTGCTCTGATGCCGCATAGTTAAGCCAGCCCCGACACCCGCCAACACCCGCTGACGCGCCCTG
ACGGGCTTGTCTGCTCCCGGCATCCGCTTACAGACAAGCTGTGACCGTCTCCGGGAGCTGCATGTGTCAG
AGGTTTTCACCGTCATCACCGAAACGCGCGAGACGAAAGGGCCTCGTGATACGCCTATTTTTATAGGTTA
ATGTCATGATAATAATGGTTTCTTAGACGTCAGGTGGCACTTTTCGGGGAAATGTGCGCGGAACCCCTAT
TTGTTTATTTTTCTAAATACATTCAAATATGTATCCGCTCATGAGACAATAACCCTGATAAATGCTTCAA
TAATATTGAAAAAGGAAGAGTATGAGTATTCAACATTTCCGTGTCGCCCTTATTCCCTTTTTTGCGGCAT
TTTGCCTTCCTGTTTTTGCTCACCCAGAAACGCTGGTGAAAGTAAAAGATGCTGAAGATCAGTTGGGTGC
ACGAGTGGGTTACATCGAACTGGATCTCAACAGCGGTAAGATCCTTGAGAGTTTTCGCCCCGAAGAACGT
TTTCCAATGATGAGCACTTTTAAAGTTCTGCTATGTGGCGCGGTATTATCCCGTATTGACGCCGGGCAAG
AGCAACTCGGTCGCCGCATACACTATTCTCAGAATGACTTGGTTGAGTACTCACCAGTCACAGAAAAGCA
TCTTACGGATGGCATGACAGTAAGAGAATTATGCAGTGCTGCCATAACCATGAGTGATAACACTGCGGCC
AACTTACTTCTGACAACGATCGGAGGACCGAAGGAGCTAACCGCTTTTTTGCACAACATGGGGGATCATG
TAACTCGCCTTGATCGTTGGGAACCGGAGCTGAATGAAGCCATACCAAACGACGAGCGTGACACCACGAT
GCCTGTAGCAATGGCAACAACGTTGCGCAAACTATTAACTGGCGAACTACTTACTCTAGCTTCCCGGCAA
CAATTAATAGACTGGATGGAGGCGGATAAAGTTGCAGGACCACTTCTGCGCTCGGCCCTTCCGGCTGGCT
GGTTTATTGCTGATAAATCTGGAGCCGGTGAGCGTGGGTCTCGCGGTATCATTGCAGCACTGGGGCCAGA
TGGTAAGCCCTCCCGTATCGTAGTTATCTACACGACGGGGAGTCAGGCAACTATGGATGAACGAAATAGA
CAGATCGCTGAGATAGGTGCCTCACTGATTAAGCATTGGTAACTGTCAGACCAAGTTTACTCATATATAC
TTTAGATTGATTTAAAACTTCATTTTTAATTTAAAAGGATCTAGGTGAAGATCCTTTTTGATAATCTCAT
GACCAAAATCCCTTAACGTGAGTTTTCGTTCCACTGAGCGTCAGACCCCGTAGAAAAGATCAAAGGATCT
TCTTGAGATCCTTTTTTTCTGCGCGTAATCTGCTGCTTGCAAACAAAAAAACCACCGCTACCAGCGGTGG
TTTGTTTGCCGGATCAAGAGCTACCAACTCTTTTTCCGAAGGTAACTGGCTTCAGCAGAGCGCAGATACC
AAATACTGTTCTTCTAGTGTAGCCGTAGTTAGGCCACCACTTCAAGAACTCTGTAGCACCGCCTACATAC
CTCGCTCTGCTAATCCTGTTACCAGTGGCTGCTGCCAGTGGCGATAAGTCGTGTCTTACCGGGTTGGACT
CAAGACGATAGTTACCGGATAAGGCGCAGCGGTCGGGCTGAACGGGGGGTTCGTGCACACAGCCCAGCTT
GGAGCGAACGACCTACACCGAACTGAGATACCTACAGCGTGAGCTATGAGAAAGCGCCACGCTTCCCGAA
GGGAGAAAGGCGGACAGGTATCCGGTAAGCGGCAGGGTCGGAACAGGAGAGCGCACGAGGGAGCTTCCAG
GGGGAAACGCCTGGTATCTTTATAGTCCTGTCGGGTTTCGCCACCTCTGACTTGAGCGTCGATTTTTGTG
ATGCTCGTCAGGGGGGCGGAGCCTATGGAAAAACGCCAGCAACGCGGCCTTTTTACGGTTCCTGGCCTTT
TGCTGGCCTTTTGCTCACATGTTCTTTCCTGCGTTATCCCCTGATTCTGTGGATAACCGTATTACCGCCT
TTGAGTGAGCTGATACCGCTCGCCGCAGCCGAACGACCGAGCGCAGCGAGTCAGTGAGCGAGGAAGCGGA
AGAGCGCCCAATACGCAAACCGCCTCTCCCCGCGCGTTGGCCGATTCATTAATGCAGCTGTGGAATGTGT
GTCAGTTAGGGTGTGGAAAGTCCCCAGGCTCCCCAGCAGGCAGAAGTATGCAAAGCATGCATCTCAATTA
GTCAGCAACCAGGTGTGGAAAGTCCCCAGGCTCCCCAGCAGGCAGAAGTATGCAAAGCATGCATCTCAAT
TAGTCAGCAACCATAGTCCCGCCCCTAACTCCGCCCATCCCGCCCCTAACTCCGCCCAGTTCCGCCCATT
CTCCGCCCCATGGCTGACTAATTTTTTTTATTTATGCAGAGGCCGAGGCCGCCTCGGCCTCTGAGCTATT
CCAGAAGTAGTGAGGAGGCTTTTTTGGAGGCCTAGGCTTTTGCAAAAAGCTTGGACACAAGACAGGCTTG
CGAGATATGTTTGAGAATACCACTTTATCCCGCGTCAGGGAGAGGCAGTGCGTAAAAAGACGCGGACTCA
TGTGAAATACTGGTTTTTAGTGCGCCAGATCTCTATAATCTCGCGCAACCTATTTTCCCCTCGAACACTT
TTTAAGCCGTAGATAAACAGGCTGGGACACTTCACATGAGCGAAAAATACATCGTCACCTGGGACATGTT
GCAGATCCATGCACGTAAACTCGCAAGCCGACTGATGCCTTCTGAACAATGGAAAGGCATTATTGCCGTA
AGCCGTGGCGGTCTGTACCGGGTGCGTTACTGGCGCGTGAACTGGGTATTCGTCATGTCGATACCGTTTG
TATTTCCAGCTACGATCACGACAACCAGCGCGAGCTTAAAGTGCTGAAACGCGCAGAAGGCGATGGCGAA
GGCTTCATCGTTATTGATGACCTGGTGGATTCCGGTGGTACTGCGGTTGCGATTCGTGAAATGTATCCAA
AAGCGCACTTTGTCACCATCTTCGCAAAACCGGCTGGTCGTCCGCTGGTTGATGACTATGTTGTTGATAT
CCCGCAAGATACCTGGATTGAACAGCCGTGGGATATGGGCGTCGTATTCGTCCCGCCAATCTCCGGTCGC
TAATCTTTTCAACGCCTGGCACTGCCGGGCGTTGTTCTTTTTAACTTCAGGCGGGTTACAATAGTTTCCA
GTAAGTATTCTGGAGGCTGCATCCATGACACAGGCAAACCTGAGCGAAACCCTGTTCAAACCCCGCTTTA
AACATCCTGAAACCTCGACGCTAGTCCGCCGCTTTAATCACGGCGCACAACCGCCTGTGCAGTCGGCCCT
TGATGGTAAAACCATCCCTCACTGGTATCGCATGATTAACCGTCTGATGTGGATCTGGCGCGGCATTGAC
CCACGCGAAATCCTCGACGTCCAGGCACGTATTGTGATGAGCGATGCCGAACGTACCGACGATGATTTAT
ACGATACGGTGATTGGCTACCGTGGCGGCAACTGGATTTATGAGTGGGCCCCGGATCTTTGTGAAGGAAC
CTTACTTCTGTGGTGTGACATAATTGGACAAACTACCTACAGAGATTTAAAGCTCTAAGGTAAATATAAA
ATTTTTAAGTGTATAATGTGTTAAACTACTGATTCTAATTGTTTGTGTATTTTAGATTCCAACCTATGGA
ACTGATGAATGGGAGCAGTGGTGGAATGCCTTTAATGAGGAAAACCTGTTTTGCTCAGAAGAAATGCCAT
CTAGTGATGATGAGGCTACTGCTGACTCTCAACATTCTACTCCTCCAAAAAAGAAGAGAAAGGTAGAAGA
CCCCAAGGACTTTCCTTCAGAATTGCTAAGTTTTTTGAGTCATGCTGTGTTTAGTAATAGAACTCTTGCT
TGCTTTGCTATTTACACCACAAAGGAAAAAGCTGCACTGCTATACAAGAAAATTATGGAAAAATATTCTG
TAACCTTTATAAGTAGGCATAACAGTTATAATCATAACATACTGTTTTTTCTTACTCCACACAGGCATAG
AGTGTCTGCTATTAATAACTATGCTCAAAAATTGTGTACCTTTAGCTTTTTAATTTGTAAAGGGGTTAAT
AAGGAATATTTGATGTATAGTGCCTTGACTAGAGATCATAATCAGCCATACCACATTTGTAGAGGTTTTA
CTTGCTTTAAAAAACCTCCCACACCTCCCCCTGAACCTGAAACATAAAATGAATGCAATTGTTGTTGTTA
ACTTGTTTATTGCAGCTTATAATGGTTACAAATAAAGCAATAGCATCACAAATTTCACAAATAAAGCATT
TTTTTCACTGCATTCTAGTTGTGGTTTGTCCAAACTCATCAATGTATCTTATCATGTCTGGATCAACTGG
ATAACTCAAGCTAACCAAAATCATCCCAAACTTCCCACCCCATACCCTATTACCACTGCCAATTACCTGT
GGTTTCATTTACTCTAAACCTGTGATTCCTCTGAATTATTTTCATTTTAAAGAAATTGTATTTGTTAAAT
ATGTACTACAAACTTAGTAGTTGGAAGGGCTAATTCACTCCCAAAGAAGACAAGATATCCTTGATCTGTG
GATCTACCACACACAAGGCTACTTCCCTGATTAGCAGAACTACACACCAGGGCCAGGGGTCAGATATCCA
CTGACCTTTGGATGGTGCTACAAGCTAGTACCAGTTGAGCCAGATAAGGTAGAAGAGGCCAATAAAGGAG
AGAACACCAGCTTGTTACACCCTGTGAGCCTGCATGGGATGGATGACCCGGAGAGAGAAGTGTTAGAGTG
GAGGTTTGACAGCCGCCTAGCATTTCATCACGTGGCCCGAGAGCTGCATCCGGAGTACTTCAAGAACTGC
TGATATCGAGCTTGCTACAAGGGACTTTCCGCTGGGGACTTTCCAGGGAGGCGTGGCCTGGGCGGGACTG
GGGAGTGGCGAGCCCTCAGATCCTGCATATAAGCAGCTGCTTTTTGCCTGTACTGGGTCTCTCTGGTTAG
ACCAGATCTGAGCCTGGGAGCTCTCTGGCTAACTAGGGAACCCACTGCTTAAGCCTCAATAAAGCTTGCC
TTGAGTGCTTCAAGTAGTGTGTGCCCGTCTGTTGTGTGACTCTGGTAACTAGAGATCCCTCAGACCCTTT
TAGTCAGTGTGGAAAATCTCTAGCAGTGGCGCCCGAACAGGGACTTGAAAGCGAAAGGGAAACCAGAGGA
GCTCTCTCGACGCAGGACTCGGCTTGCTGAAGCGCGCACGGCAAGAGGCGAGGGGCGGCGACTGGTGAGT
ACGCCAAAAATTTTGACTAGCGGAGGCTAGAAGGAGAGAGATGGGTGCGAGAGCGTCAGTATTAAGCGGG
GGAGAATTAGATCGCGATGGGAAAAAATTCGGTTAAGGCCAGGGGGAAAGAAAAAATATAAATTAAAACA
TATAGTATGGGCAAGCAGGGAGCTAGAACGATTCGCAGTTAATCCTGGCCTGTTAGAAACATCAGAAGGC
TGTAGACAAATACTGGGACAGCTACAACCATCCCTTCAGACAGGATCAGAAGAACTTAGATCATTATATA
ATACAGTAGCAACCCTCTATTGTGTGCATCAAAGGATAGAGATAAAAGACACCAAGGAAGCTTTAGACAA
GATAGAGGAAGAGCAAAACAAAAGTAAGACCACCGCACAGCAAGCGGCCGGCCGCTGATCTTCAGACCTG
GAGGAGGAGATATGAGGGACAATTGGAGAAGTGAATTATATAAATATAAAGTAGTAAAAATTGAACCATT
AGGAGTAGCACCCACCAAGGCAAAGAGAAGAGTGGTGCAGAGAGAAAAAAGAGCAGTGGGAATAGGAGCT
TTGTTCCTTGGGTTCTTGGGAGCAGCAGGAAGCACTATGGGCGCAGCGTCAATGACGCTGACGGTACAGG
CCAGACAATTATTGTCTGGTATAGTGCAGCAGCAGAACAATTTGCTGAGGGCTATTGAGGCGCAACAGCA
TCTGTTGCAACTCACAGTCTGGGGCATCAAGCAGCTCCAGGCAAGAATCCTGGCTGTGGAAAGATACCTA
AAGGATCAACAGCTCCTGGGGATTTGGGGTTGCTCTGGAAAACTCATTTGCACCACTGCTGTGCCTTGGA
ATGCTAGTTGGAGTAATAAATCTCTGGAACAGATTTGGAATCACACGACCTGGATGGAGTGGGACAGAGA
AATTAACAATTACACAAGCTTAATACACTCCTTAATTGAAGAATCGCAAAACCAGCAAGAAAAGAATGAA
CAAGAATTATTGGAATTAGATAAATGGGCAAGTTTGTGGAATTGGTTTAACATAACAAATTGGCTGTGGT
ATATAAAATTATTCATAATGATAGTAGGAGGCTTGGTAGGTTTAAGAATAGTTTTTGCTGTACTTTCTAT
AGTGAATAGAGTTAGGCAGGGATATTCACCATTATCGTTTCAGACCCACCTCCCAACCCCGAGGGGACCC
GACAGGCCCGAAGGAATAGAAGAAGAAGGTGGAGAGAGAGACAGAGACAGATCCATTCGATTAGTGAACG
GATCTCGACGGTATCGCCAAATGGCAGTATTCATCCACAATTTTAAAAGAAAAGGGGGGATTGGGGGGTA
CAGTGCAGGGGAAAGAATAGTAGACATAATAGCAACAGACATACAAACTAAAGAATTACAAAAACAAATT
ACAAAAATTCAAAATTTTCGGGTTTATTACAGGGACAGCAGAGATCCAGTTTGGATCGATAAGCTTGATA
TCGAATTGCTGCAGCCCCGATAGTCGACTACATTTATATTGGCTCATGTCCAATATGACCGCCATGTTGA
CATTGATTATTGACTAGTTATTAATAGTAATCAATTACGGGGTCATTAGTTCATAGCCCATATATGGAGT
TCCGCGTTACATAACTTACGGTAAATGGCCCGCCTGGCTGACCGCCCAACGACCCCCGCCCATTGACGTC
AATAATGACGTATGTTCCCATAGTAACGCCAATAGGGACTTTCCATTGACGTCAATGGGTGGAGTATTTA
CGGTAAACTGCCCACTTGGCAGTACATCAAGTGTATCATATGCCAAGTCCGCCCCCTATTGACGTCAATG
ACGGTAAATGGCCCGCCTGGCATTATGCCCAGTACATGACCTTACGGGACTTTCCTACTTGGCAGTACAT
CTACGTATTAGTCATCGCTATTACCATGGTGATGCGGTTTTGGCAGTACACCAATGGGCGTGGATAGCGG
TTTGACTCACGGGGATTTCCAAGTCTCCACCCCATTGACGTCAATGGGAGTTTGTTTTGGCACCAAAATC
AACGGGACTTTCCAAAATGTCGTAATAACCCCGCCCCGTTGACGCAAATGGGCGGTAGGCGTGTACGGTG
GGAGGTCTATATAAGCAGAGCTCTCCCTATCAGTGATAGAGATCTCCCTATCAGTGATAGAGATCGTCGT
CGTGCTCGTTTAGTGAACCGTCTGATCTCAACAAGCTGTCTAGAGAATTCAAGCTTGCCACCATGGGTAT
CCTTCCCAGCCCTGGGATGCCTGCGCTGCTCTCCCTCGTGAGCCTTCTCTCCGTGCTGCTGATGGGTTGC
GTAGCTGAAACCGGTGCATCTGGAAGTGGTACCCTGGAGGTGCTGTTCCAGGGCCCCGGAGGTTCCGGTG
GTTCCGGTCTGAATGATATCTTTGAAGCTCAGAAGATTGAATGGCATGAAGGACGTACCAAGCACCACCA
TCACCATCACTAATGATCACTCGAGCGCCCCTCTCCCTCCCCCCCCCCTAACGTTACTGGCCGAAGCCGC
TTGGAATAAGGCCGGTGTGCGTTTGTCTATATGTTATTTTCCACCATATTGCCGTCTTTTGGCAATGTGA
GGGCCCGGAAACCTGGCCCTGTCTTCTTGACGAGCATTCCTAGGGGTCTTTCCCCTCTCGCCAAAGGAAT
GCAAGGTCTGTTGAATGTCGTGAAGGAAGCAGTTCCTCTGGAAGCTTCTTGAAGACAAACAACGTCTGTA
GCGACCCTTTGCAGGCAGCGGAACCCCCCACCTGGCGACAGGTGCCTCTGCGGCCAAAAGCCACGTGTAT
AAGATACACCTGCAAAGGCGGCACAACCCCAGTGCCACGTTGTGAGTTGGATAGTTGTGGAAAGAGTCAA
ATGGCTCTCCTCAAGCGTATTCAACAAGGGGCTGAAGGATGCCCAGAAGGTAACCCATTGTATGGGATCT
GATCTGGGGCCTCGGTACACATGCTTTACATGTGTTTAGTCGAGGTTAAAAAAACGTCTAGGCCCCCCGA
ACCACGGGGACGTGGTTTTCCTTTGAAAAACACGATGATAATATGGCCACAACCATGGTGAGCAAGGGCG
AGGAGCTGTTCACCGGGGTGGTGCCCATCCTGGTCGAGCTGGACGGCGACGTAAACGGCCACAAGTTCAG
CGTGTCCGGCGAGGGCGAGGGCGATGCCACCTACGGCAAGCTGACCCTGAAGTTCATCTGCACCACCGGC
AAGCTGCCCGTGCCCTGGCCCACCCTCGTGACCACCTTGACCTACGGCGTGCAGTGCTTCGCCCGCTACC
CCGACCACATGAAGCAGCACGACTTCTTCAAGTCCGCCATGCCCGAAGGCTACGTCCAGGAGCGCACCAT
CTTCTTCAAGGACGACGGCAACTACAAGACCCGCGCCGAGGTGAAGTTCGAGGGCGACACCCTGGTGAAC
CGCATCGAGCTGAAGGGCATCGACTTCAAGGAGGACGGCAACATCCTGGGGCACAAGCTGGAGTACAACT
ACAACAGCCACAAGGTCTATATCACCGCCGACAAGCAGAAGAACGGCATCAAGGTGAACTTCAAGACCCG
CCACAACATCGAGGACGGCAGCGTGCAGCTCGCCGACCACTACCAGCAGAACACCCCCATCGGCGACGGC
CCCGTGCTGCTGCCCGACAACCACTACCTGAGCACCCAGTCCGCCCTGAGCAAAGACCCCAACGAGAAGC
GCGATCACATGGTCCTGCTGGAGTTCGTGACCGCCGCCGGGATCACTCTCGGCATGGACGAGCTGTACAA
GTAAAGCGGCCGCGACTCTTGAGTCGAGCTGCAGGCATGCAAGCTTGATATCGTACGTATCGATAATCAA
CCTCTGGATTACAAAATTTGTGAAAGATTGACTGGTATTCTTAACTATGTTGCTCCTTTTACGCTATGTG
GATACGCTGCTTTAATGCCTTTGTATCATGCTATTGCTTCCCGTATGGCTTTCATTTTCTCCTCCTTGTA
TAAATCCTGGTTGCTGTCTCTTTATGAGGAGTTGTGGCCCGTTGTCAGGCAACGTGGCGTGGTGTGCACT
GTGTTTGCTGACGCAACCCCCACTGGTTGGGGCATTGCCACCACCTGTCAGCTCCTTTCCGGGACTTTCG
CTTTCCCCCTCCCTATTGCCACGGCGGAACTCATCGCCGCCTGCCTTGCCCGCTGCTGGACAGGGGCTCG
GCTGTTGGGCACTGACAATTCCGTGGTGTTGTCGGGGAAATCATCGTCCTTTCCTTGGCTGCTCGCCTGT
GTTGCCACCTGGATTCTGCGCGGGACGTCCTTCTGCTACGTCCCTTCGGCCCTCAATCCAGCGGACCTTC
CTTCCCGCGGCCTGCTGCCGGCTCTGCGGCCTCTTCCGCGTCTTCGCCTTCGCCCTCAGACGAGTCGGAT
CTCCCTTTGGGCCGCCTCCCCGCATCGATACCGTCGTCCACGAGGGAATTAATTCGAGCTCCGTACCTTT
AAGACCAATGACTTACAAGGCAGCTGTAGATCTTAGCCACTTTTTAAAAGAAAAGGGGGGACTGGAAGGG
CTAATTCACTCCCAACGAAGACAAGATCTGCTTTTTGCTTGTACTGGGTCTCTCTGGTTAGACCAGATCT
GAGCCTGGGAGCTCTCTGGCTAACTAGGGAACCCACTGCTTAAGCCTCAATAAAGCTTGCCTTGAGTGCT
TCAAGTAGTGTGTGCCCGTCTGTTGTGTGACTCTGGTAACTAGAGATCCCTCAGACCCTTTTAGTCAGTG
TGGAAAATCTCTAGCAGCAA
Features (pLannotate 1.2.2; 35 found; start..end, strand, type, name):
     21..39      -  promoter       SP6 promoter: promoter for bacteriophage SP6 RNA polymerase
    267..546     +  CDS            TcR (fragment): tetracycline efflux protein; tet; confers resistance to tetracycline
    547..595     -  misc_feature   bom (fragment): basis of mobility region from pBR322
    697..732     -  CDS            rop (fragment): Rop protein, which maintains plasmids at low copy number; rop
    827..931     +  promoter       AmpR promoter: bla
    932..1792    +  CDS            AmpR: β-lactamase; bla; confers resistance to ampicillin, carbenicillin, and related antibiotics
   1963..2551    +  rep_origin     ori: high-copy-number ColE1/pMB1/pBR322/pUC origin of replication
   2734..2790    +  CDS            lacI (fragment): lac repressor; lacI; The lac repressor binds to the lac operator to inhibit transcription in E. coli. This inhibition can be relieved by adding lactose or isopropyl-β-D-thiogalactopyranoside (IPTG).
   2797..3126    +  promoter       SV40 promoter: SV40 enhancer and early promoter
   3326..3445    +  CDS            gpt (fragment): XGPT_ECOLI - Also known as gpp, gxu. Experimental evidence at protein level: Swiss-Prot protein existence level 1. Purine salvage pathway enzyme that catalyzes the transfer of the ribosyl-5-phosphate group from 5-phospho-alpha-D-ribose 1- diphosphate (PRPP) to the N9 position of the 6-oxopurines guanine and xanthine to form the corresponding ribonucleotides GMP (guanosine 5'- monophosphate) and XMP (xanthosine 5'-monophosphate), with the release of PPi. To a lesser extent, also acts on hypoxanthine (PubMed:9100006, PubMed:3886014). Does not ribophosphorylate adenine (PubMed:3886014). From Esch
   3445..3780    +  CDS            gpt (fragment): XGPT_ECOLI - Also known as gpp, gxu. Experimental evidence at protein level: Swiss-Prot protein existence level 1. Purine salvage pathway enzyme that catalyzes the transfer of the ribosyl-5-phosphate group from 5-phospho-alpha-D-ribose 1- diphosphate (PRPP) to the N9 position of the 6-oxopurines guanine and xanthine to form the corresponding ribonucleotides GMP (guanosine 5'- monophosphate) and XMP (xanthosine 5'-monophosphate), with the release of PPi. To a lesser extent, also acts on hypoxanthine (PubMed:9100006, PubMed:3886014). Does not ribophosphorylate adenine (PubMed:3886014). From Esch
   3875..4180    +  CDS            frsA (fragment): FRSA_ECOLI - Also known as yafA. Experimental evidence at protein level: Swiss-Prot protein existence level 1. Catalyzes the hydrolysis of esters (PubMed:15808744). Displays esterase activity toward pNP-butyrate (PubMed:15808744). May stimulate mixed-acid fermentation by acting as a fermentation/respiration switch that down-regulates respiration and up- regulates fermentation rates (PubMed:15169777). From Escherichia coli (strain K12).
   4184..4258    +  CDS            small t antigen (fragment): SV40 (simian virus 40) small t antigen
   4260..4325    +  intron         small t intron: SV40 (simian virus 40) small t antigen intron
   4455..4475    +  CDS            SV40 NLS: nuclear localization signal of SV40 (simian virus 40) large T antigen
   4794..4877    +  CDS            large T antigen (fragment): large T antigen from SV40 (simian virus 40)
   4900..5034    +  polyA_signal   SV40 poly(A) signal: SV40 polyadenylation signal
   5201..5530    +  CDS            nef (fragment): NEF_HV1BR - Experimental evidence at protein level: Swiss-Prot protein existence level 1. Extracellular Nef protein targets CD4(+) T-lymphocytes for apoptosis by interacting with CXCR4 surface receptors (PubMed:14990729). From Human immunodeficiency virus type 1 group M subtype B (isolate BRU/LAI) (HIV-1).
   5578..5835    +  LTR            5' LTR (truncated): truncated 5' long terminal repeat (LTR) from HIV-1
   5882..6007    +  misc_feature   HIV-1 Ψ: packaging signal of human immunodeficiency virus type 1
   5991..6329    +  CDS            HIV-1 gag (fragment): gag protein from human immunodeficiency virus 1; gag
   6504..6737    +  misc_feature   RRE: The Rev response element (RRE) of HIV-1 allows for Rev-dependent mRNA export from the nucleus to the cytoplasm.
   7114..7214    +  CDS            Rev (fragment): human immunodeficiency virus 1 (HIV-1) Rev protein; rev; enhances nuclear export of unspliced and incompletely spliced viral mRNAs
   7251..7368    +  misc_feature   cPPT/CTS: central polypurine tract and central termination sequence of HIV-1
   7405..7437    -  misc_feature   MCS (fragment): pBluescript multiple cloning site
   7489..7868    +  enhancer       CMV enhancer: human cytomegalovirus immediate early enhancer
   7870..8069    +  promoter       CMV promoter: human cytomegalovirus (CMV) immediate early promoter
   8074..8093    +  promoter       PLtetO-1 promoter (fragment): modified phage lambda PL promoter with tet operator sites (Lutz and Bujard, 1997)
   8095..8114    +  promoter       PLtetO-1 promoter (fragment): modified phage lambda PL promoter with tet operator sites (Lutz and Bujard, 1997)
   8124..8147    +  promoter       tight TRE promoter (fragment): Tet-responsive promoter PTight, consisting of seven tet operator sequences followed by the minimal CMV promoter
   8428..9014    +  misc_feature   IRES2: internal ribosome entry site (IRES) of the encephalomyocarditis virus (EMCV)
   9015..9731    +  CDS            Emerald: Emerald is a basic (constitutively fluorescent) green fluorescent protein published in 1998, derived from Aequorea victoria. It is reported to be a very rapidly-maturing weak dimer.
   9795..10383   +  misc_feature   WPRE: woodchuck hepatitis virus posttranscriptional regulatory element
  10423..10491   +  CDS            nef (fragment): NEF_HV1Z2 - Experimental evidence at protein level: Swiss-Prot protein existence level 1. Extracellular Nef protein targets CD4(+) T-lymphocytes for apoptosis by interacting with CXCR4 surface receptors. From Human immunodeficiency virus type 1 group M subtype D (isolate Z2/CDC-Z34) (HIV-1).
  10493..10726   +  LTR            3' LTR (ΔU3): self-inactivating 3' long terminal repeat (LTR) from HIV-1
