[The description below was written by a language model from this plasmid's Addgene catalogue record and pLannotate feature annotations shown in this document.]
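Description:
pHR-CMV-TetO2_3C-Avi-His6__IRES-EmGFP is an empty lentiviral transfer vector built on the pHR-CMV-TetO2 backbone for constitutive or inducible protein production in mammalian cells. It is propagated in E. coli as a high-copy plasmid through a ColE1/pUC-type origin with ampicillin selection (AmpR). The roughly 10.7 kb sequence also carries backbone relics with no stated role in the expression unit: fragments of TcR, bom and rop, and an SV40 promoter–gpt–SV40 small t intron/poly(A) cassette lying outside the viral genome. The HIV-1-derived portion comprises a truncated 5' LTR, the Ψ packaging signal with a gag fragment, the RRE for Rev-dependent RNA export, cPPT/CTS, and a self-inactivating ΔU3 3' LTR, so the region between the LTRs can be packaged and integrated into target cells when helper functions are supplied in trans.

Expression is driven by the CMV immediate-early enhancer/promoter followed by two tet operator sites (CMV-MIE-TetO2). In cells expressing the Tet repressor, transcription is held off until inducer is added; otherwise the promoter should behave constitutively. A gene of interest replaces a 12 bp dummy insert using EcoRI or AgeI at the 5' end and KpnI or XhoI at the 3' end, which fuses it to a C-terminal 3C-Avi-His6 tag. This tag provides a 3C protease cleavage site for tag removal, an Avi sequence for site-specific in vivo biotinylation, and a hexahistidine stretch for affinity purification; it is not annotated in the feature table. Downstream, an EMCV IRES drives translation of cytosolic Emerald GFP from the same transcript. EmGFP therefore reports transduction and expression, and it is the only listed marker for identifying or sorting transduced cells. A WPRE enhances transcript expression. The vector is intended for generating stable cell lines for scalable production of soluble and membrane proteins.
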