Addgene plasmid #113888: pHR-CMV-TetO2_3C-Avi-His6__IRES-EmGFP
Purpose: (Empty Backbone) Mammalian (inducible) protein expression, in vivo biotinylation, bicistronic expression of cytosolic EmGFP
Depositing lab: A. Radu Aricescu. Depositing organization: University of Oxford. Publication: Lentiviral transduction of mammalian cells for fast, scalable and high-level production of soluble and membrane proteins. Elegheert J, Behiels E, Bishop B, Scott S, Woolley RE, Griffiths SC, Byrne EFX, Chang VT, Stuart DI, Jones EY, Siebold C, Aricescu AR. Nat Protoc. 2018 Nov 19. pii: 10.1038/s41596-018-0075-9. doi: 10.1038/s41596-018-0075-9. PubMed 30455477.
Backbone
  Vector backbone: pHR-CMV-TetO2
  Vector type: Lentiviral
  Selectable markers: EmGFP
  Tag / fusion protein: 3C-Avi-His6 (C terminal on backbone)
Growth in bacteria
  Bacterial resistance: Ampicillin, 100 μg/mL
  Growth temperature: 37°C
  Growth strain: NEB Stable
  Copy number: High Copy
Gene/Insert
  Gene/Insert name: None
  Promoter: CMV-MIE-TetO2
  Tag / fusion protein: 3C-Avi-His6 (C terminal on backbone)
  Cloning method: Restriction Enzyme; 5′ cloning site EcoRI, AgeI (not destroyed); 3′ cloning site KpnI, XhoI (not destroyed)
  Sequencing primers: 5′ CGTCGTCGTGCTCGTTTAGTG; 3′ CAAACGCACACCGGCCTTATTCCAAG
Terms and licenses: Academic/Nonprofit Terms; Industry Terms: Not Available to Industry
Depositor comments: This empty backbone contains a 12bp dummy insert.
How to cite: pHR-CMV-TetO2_3C-Avi-His6__IRES-EmGFP was a gift from A. Radu Aricescu (Addgene plasmid # 113888 ; http://n2t.net/addgene:113888 ; RRID:Addgene_113888)
